>Addgene plasmid #118811 | pHBS1398 [IBB-GFP-mCherry3E]-[BFP-P2A-TDP43 G368W] | addgene full sequence | sequence record 231205 | Addgene NGS Result
CGAGTTCATAAGAGAAGAGGGACAGCTATGACTGGGAGTAGTCAGGAGAGGAGGAAAAATCTGGCTAGTA
AAACATGTAAGGAAAATTTTAGGGATGTTAAAGAAAAAAATAACACAAAACAAAATATAAAAAAAATCTA
ACCTCAAGTCAAGGCTTTTCTATGGAATAAGGAATGGACAGCAGGGGGCTGTTTCATATACTGATGACCT
CTTTATAGCCAACCTTTGTTCATGGCAGCCAGCATATGGGCATATGTTGCCAAACTCTAAACCAAATACT
CATTCTGATGTTTTAAATGATTTGCCCTCCCATATGTCCTTCCGAGTGAGAGACACAAAAAATTCCAACA
CACTATTGCAATGAAAATAAATTTCCTTTATTAGCCAGAAGTCAGATGCTCAAGGGGCTTCATGATGTCC
CCATAATTTTTGGCAGAGGGAAAAAGATCTCAGTGGTATTTGTGAGCCAGGGCATTGGCCACACCAGCCA
CCACCTTCTGATAGGCAGCCTGCACCTGAGGAGTGAATTCTTTGCCAAAATGATGAGACAGCACAACAAC
CAGCACGTTGCCCAGGAGCTGTAGGAAAGAGAAGAAGGCATGAACATGGTTAGCAGAGGGGCCCGGTTTG
GACTCAGAGTATTTTATCCTCATCTCAAACAGTGTATATCATTGTAACCATAAAGAGAAAGGCAGGATGA
TGACCAGGGTGTAGTTGTTTCTACCAATAAGAATATTTCCACGCCAGCCAGAATTTATATGCAGAAATAT
TCTACCTTATCATTTAATTATAACAATTGTTCTCTAAAACTGTGCTGAAGTACAATATAATATACCCTGA
TTGCCTTGAAAAAAAAGTGATTAGAGAAAGTACTTACAATCTGACAAATAAACAAAAGTGAATTTAAAAA
TTCGTTACAAATGCAAGCTAAAGTTTAACGAAAAAGTTACAGAAAATGAAAAGAAAATAAGAGGAGACAA
TGGTTGTCAACAGAGTAGAAAGTGAAAGAAACAAAATTATCATGAGGGTCCATGGTGATACAAGGGACAT
CTTCCCATTCTAAACAACACCCTGAAAACTTTGCCCCCTCCATATAACATGAATTTTACAATAGCGAAAA
AGAAAGAACAATCAAGGGTCCCCAAACTCACCCTGAAGTTCTCAGTCTAGAGTCGAGAGGATCAATCACT
TTGTACAAGAAAGCTGGGTCTAGATAGCTTACTTGTACAGCTCGTCCATGCCGCCGGTGGAGTGGCGGCC
CTCGGCGCGTTCGTACTGTTCCACGATGGTGTAGTCCTCGTTGTGGGAGGTGATGTCCAACTTGATGTTG
ACGTTGTAGGCGCCGGGCAGCTGCACGGGCTTCTTGGCCTTGTAGGTGGTCTTGACCTCAGCGTCGTAGT
GGCCGCCGTCCTTCAGCTTCAGCCTCTGCTTGATCTCGCCCTTCAGGGCGCCGTCCTCGGGGTACATCCG
CTCGGAGGAGGCCTCCCAGCCCATGGTCTTCTTCTGCATTACGGGGCCGTCGGAGGGGAAGTTGGTGCCG
CGCAGCTTCACCTTGTAGATGAACTCGCCGTCCTGCAGGGAGGAGTCCTGGGTCACGGTCACCACGCCGC
CGTCCTCGAAGTTCATCACGCGCTCCCACTTGAAGCCCTCGGGGAAGGACAGCTTCAAGTAGTCGGGGAT
GTCGGCGGGGTGCTTCACGTAGGCCTTGGAGCCGTACATGAACTGAGGGGACAGGATGTCCCAGGCGAAG
GGCAGGGGGCCACCCTTGGTCACCTTCAGCTTGGCGGTCTGGGTGCCCTCGTAGGGGCGGCCCTGAGGAA
AAAAAAGGAAAGGGCATGCTCGCCATGTGCAAGATACAGTGTTGAATGTGGTGCAAAATATAAAGATGTG
GAAGAAAAAGCCACTGAAAATAATATGAGGAAATAAAAAACTAGAGTAAATTATCAGTGGAACAATTTCT
ATTATACAAGACACTACACCCATACATTCTCCTAATGCTCATGTAAGAATTTCTCCAAAAATACCTTCCA
GCACTACAAACTAGAAAAAAAAAGAGACATGGACACCAAATTAAGTTCTTAATAGTGAAGAACAAAAGAA
CTACCTTGCCTGCTCCAGTGGATCCAGCAACCGCCAACAACTGTCCTCTTTCTATCTTGAAATTAATATC
TTTCAGGACAGGAGTACCAAGAAGTGAGAAATTACTGAAGAAGAGGCTGTCATCACCATTAGAAGTTTTT
CTATTGTTATTGTTTTGTTTTGCTTTCTCAAATAATTCCCCAAATCCCTGTTAAAAAAAAACACACACAC
ACACACACACACACACATCAAAAATAAAAGATGAGTTTGTCAGATATTTTCAATAGATGCTTGTTTTATG
TACCATACTCACCTCGCCCTCGCCCTCGATCTCGAACTCGTGGCCGTTCACGGAGCCCTCCATGTGCACC
TTGAAGCGCATGAACTCCTTGATGATGGCCATGTTATCCTCCTCGCCCTTGCTGGTTCCGGTGCCTCCAC
TTTCATCTTCACCTTTAGTGATACCGGCTGCCGTCACGAACTCCTTCAGGACCATGTGATCGCGCTTCTC
GTTCGGGTCTTTGCTCAGCGTGGTCTGGGTGCTCAGATAGTGGTTGTCCGGCAGGCGCACCGGGCCGTCG
CCGATCGGGGTGTTCTGCTGTTTGTGGTCGGCTTCCTGCTGGCTGCCGTCCTCAACGTTGTGGCGGATCT
TGAAGTTAGCCTTGATGCCGTTCTTCTGCTTGTCGGCTTCGATACGGACGTTGTGGCTGTTGTGGTTGTA
CTCCAGCTTGTGACCCAGGATGTTGCCGTCCTCCTTGAAGTCGTTGCCCTTCAGCTCGATGCGGTTCACC
AGGGTGTCGCCCTCGAACTTCACCTCCGCGCGGGTCTTGTAGGTGCCGTCGTCCTTGAACTCGATGGTGC
GCTCCTGGACGTAGCCTTCCGGCATGGCGGACTTGAAGAAGTCGTGACGCTTCATGTGGTCCGGGTAGCG
GCTGAAGCACTGCACGCCGTAGGTCAGGGTGGTCACGAGGGTCGGCCACGGCACCGGCAGCTTGCCGGTG
GTGCAGATGAACTTCAGGGTCAGCTTGCCCTCGGTGGCATCGCCCTCGCCCTCGCCACGCACGCTGAACT
TGTGGCCGTTTACGTCGCCGTCCAGCTCGACTTTGATAGGCACAGTACCTGTAAATAGTTCCTCTCCTTT
ACTGGTACCATCATCAGGGAATGAGCTTACATTTCTCCTCTTCAGCATCTGGTCATCCTTCTTAGCTTTC
CTCAGCTCCACATTGACCTCTATTCTGCGACGCCTCATTTCTGTACTGTCTTTTCCCTTGTTCTTGAATC
TGTGAAGACGGGCAGCTGGTGTATTAGCATTCTCGTTGGTGGATCCCATGGTGGCACCGGTGAATTCTCC
AGGCGATCTGACGGTTCACTAAACGAGCTCTGCTTATATAGGCCTCCCACCGTACACGCCACCTCGACAT
ACTCGAGTAGTTATTAATAGTAATCAATTACGGGGTCATTAGTTCATAGCCCATATATGGAGTTCCGCGT
TACATAACTTACGGTAAATGGCCCGCCTGGCTGACCGCCCAACGACCCCCGCCCATTGACGTCAATAATG
ACGTATGTTCCCATAGTAACGCCAATAGGGACTTTCCATTGACGTCAATGGGTGGAGTATTTACGGTAAA
CTGCCCACTTGGCAGTACATCAAGTGTATCATATGCCAAGTACGCCCCCTATTGACGTCAATGACGGTAA
ATGGCCCGCCTGGCATTATGCCCAGTACATGACCTTATGGGACTTTCCTACTTGGCAGTACATCTACGTA
TTAGTCATCGCTATTACCATGGTGATGCGGTTTTGGCAGTACATCAATGGGCGTGGATAGCGGTTTGACT
CACGGGGATTTCCAAGTCTCCACCCCATTGACGTCAATGGGAGTTTGTTTTGGCACCAAAATCAACGGGA
CTTTCCAAAATGTCGTAACAACTCCGCCCCATTGACGCAAATGGGCGGTAGGCGTGTACGGTGGGAGGTC
TATATAAGCAGAGCTGGTTTAGTGAACCGTCAGATCCGCTAGGGATCCTCTAGTCAGCTGACGCGTTACC
ACCGGTGCCACCATGGGAAGCGAGCTGATTAAGGAGAACATGCACATGAAGCTGTACATGGAGGGCACCG
TGGACAACCATCACTTCAAGTGCACATCCGAGGGCGAAGGCAAGCCCTACGAGGGCACCCAGACCATGAG
AATCAAGGTGGTCGAGGGCGGCCCTCTCCCCTTCGCCTTCGACATCCTGGCTACTAGCTTCCTCTACGGC
AGCAAGACCTTCATCAACCACACCCAGGGCATCCCCGACTTCTTCAAGCAGTCCTTCCCTGAGGGCTTCA
CATGGGAGAGAGTCACCACATACGAAGACGGGGGCGTGCTGACCGCTACCCAGGACACCAGCCTCCAGGA
CGGCTGCCTCATCTACAACGTCAAGATCAGAGGGGTGAACTTCACATCCAACGGCCCTGTGATGCAGAAG
AAAACACTCGGCTGGGAGGCCTTCACCGAGACGCTGTACCCCGCTGACGGCGGCCTGGAAGGCAGAAACG
ACATGGCCCTGAAGCTCGTGGGCGGGAGCCATCTGATCGCAAACGCCAAGACCACATATAGATCCAAGAA
ACCCGCTAAGAACCTCAAGATGCCTGGCGTCTACTATGTGGACTACAGACTGGAAAGAATCAAGGAGGCC
AACAACGAGACCTACGTCGAGCAGCACGAGGTGGCAGTGGCCAGATACTGCGACCTCCCTAGCAAACTGG
GGCACAAGCTTAATTCCGGACTCAGATCTCGAGCTCAAGCTTCGAATTCTGCAGTCGACGGTACCGCGGG
CCCGGGATCCACCGGATCTAGAGGAGGAAGCGGAGCTACTAACTTCAGCCTGCTGAAGCAGGCTGGAGAC
GTGGAGGAGAACCCTGGACCTATGTCTGAATATATTCGGGTAACCGAAGATGAGAACGATGAGCCCATTG
AAATACCATCGGAAGACGATGGGACGGTGCTGCTCTCCACGGTTACAGCCCAGTTTCCAGGGGCGTGTGG
GCTTCGCTACAGGAATCCAGTGTCTCAGTGTATGAGAGGTGTCCGGCTGGTAGAAGGAATTCTGCATGCC
CCAGATGCTGGCTGGGGAAATCTGGTGTATGTTGTCAACTATCCAAAAGATAACAAAAGAAAAATGGATG
AGACAGATGCTTCATCAGCAGTGAAAGTGAAAAGAGCAGTCCAGAAAACATCCGATTTAATAGTGTTGGG
TCTCCCATGGAAAACAACCGAACAGGACCTGAAAGAGTATTTTAGTACCTTTGGAGAAGTTCTTATGGTG
CAGGTCAAGAAAGATCTTAAGACTGGTCATTCAAAGGGGTTTGGCTTTGTTCGTTTTACGGAATATGAAA
CACAAGTGAAAGTAATGTCACAGCGACATATGATAGATGGACGATGGTGTGACTGCAAACTTCCTAATTC
TAAGCAAAGCCAAGATGAGCCTTTGAGAAGCAGAAAAGTGTTTGTGGGGCGCTGTACAGAGGACATGACT
GAGGATGAGCTGCGGGAGTTCTTCTCTCAGTACGGGGATGTGATGGATGTCTTCATCCCCAAGCCATTCA
GGGCCTTTGCCTTTGTTACATTTGCAGATGATCAGATTGCGCAGTCTCTTTGTGGAGAGGACTTGATCAT
TAAAGGAATCAGCGTTCATATATCCAATGCCGAACCTAAGCACAATAGCAATAGACAGTTAGAAAGAAGT
GGAAGATTTGGTGGTAATCCAGGTGGCTTTGGGAATCAGGGTGGATTTGGTAATAGCAGAGGGGGTGGAG
CTGGTTTGGGAAACAATCAAGGTAGTAATATGGGTGGTGGGATGAACTTTGGTGCGTTCAGCATTAATCC
AGCCATGATGGCTGCCGCCCAGGCAGCACTACAGAGCAGTTGGGGTATGATGGGCATGTTAGCCAGCCAG
CAGAACCAGTCAGGCCCATCGGGTAATAACCAAAACCAAGGCAACATGCAGAGGGAGCCAAACCAGGCCT
TCTGGTCTGGAAATAACTCTTATAGTGGCTCTAATTCTGGTGCAGCAATTGGTTGGGGATCAGCATCCAA
TGCAGGGTCGGGCAGTGGTTTTAATGGAGGCTTTGGCTCAAGCATGGATTCTAAGTCTTCTGGCTGGGGA
ATGTAGACCCAGCTTTCTTGTACAAAGTGGTTGATCCTCTACTAGTAAGCTTGCATGCGATATCTCTAGA
GCTGAGAACTTCAGGGTGAGTTTGGGGACCCTTGATTGTTCTTTCTTTTTCGCTATTGTAAAATTCATGT
TATATGGAGGGGGCAAAGTTTTCAGGGTGTTGTTTAGAATGGGAAGATGTCCCTTGTATCACCATGGACC
CTCATGATAATTTTGTTTCTTTCACTTTCTACTCTGTTGACAACCATTGTCTCCTCTTATTTTCTTTTCA
TTTTCTGTAACTTTTTCGTTAAACTTTAGCTTGCATTTGTAACGAATTTTTAAATTCACTTTTGTTTATT
TGTCAGATTGTAAGTACTTTCTCTAATCACTTTTTTTTCAAGGCAATCAGGGTATATTATATTGTACTTC
AGCACAGTTTTAGAGAACAATTGTTATAATTAAATGATAAGGTAGAATATTTCTGCATATAAATTCTGGC
TGGCGTGGAAATATTCTTATTGGTAGAAACAACTACACCCTGGTCATCATCCTGCCTTTCTCTTTATGGT
TACAATGATATACACTGTTTGAGATGAGGATAAAATACTCTGAGTCCAAACCGGGCCCCTCTGCTAACCA
TGTTCATGCCTTCTTCTCTTTCCTACAGCTCCTGGGCAACGTGCTGGTTGTTGTGCTGTCTCATCATTTT
GGCAAAGAATTCACTCCTCAGGTGCAGGCTGCCTATCAGAAGGTGGTGGCTGGTGTGGCCAATGCCCTGG
CTCACAAATACCACTGAGATCTTTTTCCCTCTGCCAAAAATTATGGGGACATCATGAAGCCCCTTGAGCA
TCTGACTTCTGGCTAATAAAGGAAATTTATTTTCATTGCAATAGTGTGTTGGAATTTTTTGTGTCTCTCA
CTCGGAAGGACATATGGGAGGGCAAATCATTTAAAACATCAGAATGAGTATTTGGTTTAGAGTTTGGCAA
CATATGCCCATATGCTGGCTGCCATGAACAAAGGTTGGCTATAAAGAGGTCATCAGTATATGAAACAGCC
CCCTGCTGTCCATTCCTTATTCCATAGAAAAGCCTTGACTTGAGGTTAGATTTTTTTTATATTTTGTTTT
GTGTTATTTTTTTCTTTAACATCCCTAAAATTTTCCTTACATGTTTTACTAGCCAGATTTTTCCTCCTCT
CCTGACTACTCCCAGTCATAGCTGTCCCTCTTCTCTTATGGAGATCCCTCGACTGCATTAATGAATCGGC
CAACGCGCGGGGAGAGGCGGTTTGCGTATTGGGCGCTCTTCCGCTTCCTCGCTCACTGACTCGCTGCGCT
CGGTCGTTCGGCTGCGGCGAGCGGTATCAGCTCACTCAAAGGCGGTAATACGGTTATCCACAGAATCAGG
GGATAACGCAGGAAAGAACATGTGAGCAAAAGGCCAGCAAAAGGCCAGGAACCGTAAAAAGGCCGCGTTG
CTGGCGTTTTTCCATAGGCTCCGCCCCCCTGACGAGCATCACAAAAATCGACGCTCAAGTCAGAGGTGGC
GAAACCCGACAGGACTATAAAGATACCAGGCGTTTCCCCCTGGAAGCTCCCTCGTGCGCTCTCCTGTTCC
GACCCTGCCGCTTACCGGATACCTGTCCGCCTTTCTCCCTTCGGGAAGCGTGGCGCTTTCTCATAGCTCA
CGCTGTAGGTATCTCAGTTCGGTGTAGGTCGTTCGCTCCAAGCTGGGCTGTGTGCACGAACCCCCCGTTC
AGCCCGACCGCTGCGCCTTATCCGGTAACTATCGTCTTGAGTCCAACCCGGTAAGACACGACTTATCGCC
ACTGGCAGCAGCCACTGGTAACAGGATTAGCAGAGCGAGGTATGTAGGCGGTGCTACAGAGTTCTTGAAG
TGGTGGCCTAACTACGGCTACACTAGAAGAACAGTATTTGGTATCTGCGCTCTGCTGAAGCCAGTTACCT
TCGGAAAAAGAGTTGGTAGCTCTTGATCCGGCAAACAAACCACCGCTGGTAGCGGTGGTTTTTTTGTTTG
CAAGCAGCAGATTACGCGCAGAAAAAAAGGATCTCAAGAAGATCCTTTGATCTTTTCTACGGGGTCTGAC
GCTCAGTGGAACGAAAACTCACGTTAAGGGATTTTGGTCATGAGATTATCAAAAAGGATCTTCACCTAGA
TCCTTTTAAATTAAAAATGAAGTTTTAAATCAATCTAAAGTATATATGAGTAAACTTGGTCTGACAGTTA
CCAATGCTTAATCAGTGAGGCACCTATCTCAGCGATCTGTCTATTTCGTTCATCCATAGTTGCCTGACTC
CCCGTCGTGTAGATAACTACGATACGGGAGGGCTTACCATCTGGCCCCAGTGCTGCAATGATACCGCGAG
ACCCACGCTCACCGGCTCCAGATTTATCAGCAATAAACCAGCCAGCCGGAAGGGCCGAGCGCAGAAGTGG
TCCTGCAACTTTATCCGCCTCCATCCAGTCTATTAATTGTTGCCGGGAAGCTAGAGTAAGTAGTTCGCCA
GTTAATAGTTTGCGCAACGTTGTTGCCATTGCTACAGGCATCGTGGTGTCACGCTCGTCGTTTGGTATGG
CTTCATTCAGCTCCGGTTCCCAACGATCAAGGCGAGTTACATGATCCCCCATGTTGTGCAAAAAAGCGGT
TAGCTCCTTCGGTCCTCCGATCGTTGTCAGAAGTAAGTTGGCCGCAGTGTTATCACTCATGGTTATGGCA
GCACTGCATAATTCTCTTACTGTCATGCCATCCGTAAGATGCTTTTCTGTGACTGGTGAGTACTCAACCA
AGTCATTCTGAGAATAGTGTATGCGGCGACCGAGTTGCTCTTGCCCGGCGTCAACACGGGATAATACCGC
GCCACATAGCAGAACTTTAAAAGTGCTCATCATTGGAAAACGTTCTTCGGGGCGAAAACTCTCAAGGATC
TTACCGCTGTTGAGATCCAGTTCGATGTAACCCACTCGTGCACCCAACTGATCTTCAGCATCTTTTACTT
TCACCAGCGTTTCTGGGTGAGCAAAAACAGGAAGGCAAAATGCCGCAAAAAAGGGAATAAGGGCGACACG
GAAATGTTGAATACTCATACTCTTCCTTTTTCAATATTATTGAAGCATTTATCAGGGTTATTGTCTCATG
AGCGGATACATATTTGAATGTATTTAGAAAAATAAACAAATAGGGGTTCCGCGCACATTTCCCCGAAAAG
TGCCACCTGACGTCTAAGAAACCATTATTATCATGACATTAACCTATAAAAATAGGCGTATCACGAGGCC
CTTTCGTCTTCACTCGACGCGGCCAGCTTGGTCGAGCTGGATACTTCCCGTCCGCCAGGGGGACATGCCG
GCGATGCTGAAGGTCGCGCGCATTCCCGATGAAGAGGCCGGTTACCGCCTGTTGACCTGGTGGGACGGGC
AGGGCGC
Features (pLannotate 1.2.2; 24 found; start..end, strand, type, name):
    327..382     -  polyA_signal   β-globin poly(A) signal: rabbit β-globin polyadenylation signal (Gil and Proudfoot, 1987)
    453..575     -  CDS            HBB: HBB_COLGU - Experimental evidence at transcript level: Swiss-Prot protein existence level 2. Involved in oxygen transport from the lung to the various peripheral tissues. From Colobus guereza (Mantled guereza) (Eastern black-and-white colobus monkey).
    579..1151    -  intron         β-globin intron: intron from rabbit β-globin gene
   1187..1209    +  protein_bind   attB2 (fragment): mutant version of attB; recombination site for the Gateway® BP reaction BP Clonase™
   1220..1814    -  CDS            mCherry (fragment): monomeric derivative of DsRed fluorescent protein (Shaner et al., 2004) mammalian codon-optimized
   2093..2299    -  CDS            CFTR (fragment): CFTR_HUMAN - Also known as ABCC7. Experimental evidence at protein level: Swiss-Prot protein existence level 1. Epithelial ion channel that plays an important role in the regulation of epithelial ion and water transport and fluid homeostasis (PubMed:26823428). Mediates the transport of chloride ions across the cell membrane (PubMed:10792060, PubMed:11524016, PubMed:11707463, PubMed:12519745, PubMed:15010471, PubMed:12588899, PubMed:17036051, PubMed:19398555, PubMed:19621064, PubMed:22178883, PubMed:25330774, PubMed:1712898, PubMed:8910473, PubMed:9804160, PubMed:12529365, PubMed:17182731, PubM
   2392..2503    -  CDS            mCherry (fragment): monomeric derivative of DsRed fluorescent protein (Shaner et al., 2004) mammalian codon-optimized
   2522..3223    -  CDS            Superfolder GFP: Superfolder GFP is a basic (constitutively fluorescent) green fluorescent protein published in 2005, derived from Aequorea victoria. It is reported to be a very rapidly-maturing weak dimer.
   3209..3403    -  CDS            KPNA2 (fragment): IMA1_HUMAN - Also known as RCH1, SRP1. Experimental evidence at protein level: Swiss-Prot protein existence level 1. Functions in nuclear protein import as an adapter protein for nuclear receptor KPNB1. Binds specifically and directly to substrates containing either a simple or bipartite NLS motif. Docking of the importin/substrate complex to the nuclear pore complex (NPC) is mediated by KPNB1 through binding to nucleoporin FxFG repeats and the complex is subsequently translocated through the pore by an energy requiring, Ran-dependent mechanism. At the nucleoplasmic side of the NPC, Ran binds
   3456..3490    -  promoter       minimal CMV promoter (fragment): human cytomegalovirus (CMV) immediate early promoter
   3568..3871    +  enhancer       CMV enhancer: human cytomegalovirus immediate early enhancer
   3872..4075    +  promoter       CMV promoter: human cytomegalovirus (CMV) immediate early promoter
   4149..4844    +  CDS            TagBFP: TagBFP is a basic (constitutively fluorescent) blue fluorescent protein published in 2008, derived from Entacmaea quadricolor. It is reported to be a very rapidly-maturing monomer with very low acid sensitivity.
   4845..4910    +  misc_feature   MCS: multiple cloning site
   4992..6233    +  CDS            TARDBP: TADBP_HUMAN - Also known as TDP43. Experimental evidence at protein level: Swiss-Prot protein existence level 1. RNA-binding protein that is involved in various steps of RNA biogenesis and processing (PubMed:23519609). Preferentially binds, via its two RNA recognition motifs RRM1 and RRM2, to GU-repeats on RNA molecules predominantly localized within long introns and in the 3'UTR of mRNAs (PubMed:23519609, PubMed:24240615, PubMed:24464995). In turn, regulates the splicing of many non-coding and protein-coding RNAs including proteins involved in neuronal survival, as well as mRNAs that encode p
   6237..6261    -  protein_bind   attB2: mutant version of attB; recombination site for the Gateway® BP reaction BP Clonase™
   6316..6888    +  intron         β-globin intron: intron from rabbit β-globin gene
   6892..7014    +  CDS            HBB: HBB_COLGU - Experimental evidence at transcript level: Swiss-Prot protein existence level 2. Involved in oxygen transport from the lung to the various peripheral tissues. From Colobus guereza (Mantled guereza) (Eastern black-and-white colobus monkey).
   7085..7140    +  polyA_signal   β-globin poly(A) signal: rabbit β-globin polyadenylation signal (Gil and Proudfoot, 1987)
   7473..7526    -  CDS            lacI (fragment): lac repressor; lacI; The lac repressor binds to the lac operator to inhibit transcription in E. coli. This inhibition can be relieved by adding lactose or isopropyl-β-D-thiogalactopyranoside (IPTG).
   7709..8297    -  rep_origin     ori: high-copy-number ColE1/pMB1/pBR322/pUC origin of replication
   8468..9328    -  CDS            AmpR: β-lactamase; bla; confers resistance to ampicillin, carbenicillin, and related antibiotics
   9329..9433    -  promoter       AmpR promoter: bla
   9552..1       +  CDS            str (fragment) (across the origin): STR_KLEPN - Protein inferred from homology: Swiss-Prot protein existence level 3. The aminoglycoside phosphotransferases achieve inactivation of their antibiotic substrates by phosphorylation. From Klebsiella pneumoniae.
