[The description below was written by a language model from this plasmid's Addgene catalogue record and pLannotate feature annotations shown in this document.]
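Description:
pHBS1398 [IBB-GFP-mCherry3E]-[BFP-P2A-TDP43 G368W] is a 9.7 kb mammalian expression plasmid built on the bidirectional pBI backbone, designed to deliver a TDP43 variant and a fluorescent splicing reporter from a single vector. It is propagated in E. coli as a high-copy plasmid through a ColE1/pUC-type origin and selected with ampicillin via the β-lactamase gene. The short lacI and str matches in the feature table appear to be incidental backbone fragments rather than functional genes.

Two divergent transcription units share a central CMV enhancer. Each ends in a rabbit β-globin intron and polyadenylation signal. In one direction, the full CMV promoter drives TagBFP followed by human TARDBP carrying the G368W substitution in the C-terminal domain. According to the construct name a P2A peptide links the two. It is not annotated as such, but probably lies in the region between TagBFP and TARDBP, part of which is labelled as a multiple cloning site. P2A-mediated ribosomal skipping would yield untagged full-length TDP43, with blue fluorescence reporting its expression level.

In the opposite direction, a minimal CMV promoter drives the reporter. This consists of an importin-β-binding (IBB) domain from KPNA2 for nuclear targeting, fused to superfolder GFP and then to an mCherry coding sequence interrupted by a CFTR-derived segment. Presumably this segment acts as a TDP43-responsive exon, so that its inclusion or skipping determines whether intact mCherry is made, while GFP serves as an internal reference. The record does not spell out this logic.

The depositor classes the plasmid as a TDP43 splicing reporter. Its stated purpose is to test how sequence changes affect TDP43 splicing activity.
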