Addgene plasmid #118811: pHBS1398 [IBB-GFP-mCherry3E]-[BFP-P2A-TDP43 G368W]
Purpose: To test the effect of sequence on TDP43 splicing activity
Depositing lab: Rajat Rohatgi. Publication: Phase separation-deficient TDP43 remains functional in splicing. Schmidt HB, Barreau A, Rohatgi R. Nat Commun. 2019 Oct 25;10(1):4890. doi: 10.1038/s41467-019-12740-2. PubMed 31653829.
Backbone
  Vector backbone: pBI
  Vector type: Mammalian Expression
Growth in bacteria
  Bacterial resistance: Ampicillin, 100 μg/mL
  Growth temperature: 37°C
  Growth strain: DH5alpha
  Copy number: High Copy
Gene/Insert
  Gene/Insert name: TARDBP mutant
  Species: H. sapiens (human)
  Mutation: G368W in CTD of full-length TDP43
  Entrez Gene: TARDBP (a.k.a. ALS10, TDP-43)
  Cloning method: Gibson Cloning
Terms and licenses: Academic/Nonprofit Terms; Industry Terms: Not Available to Industry
Depositor comments: Category 3: TDP43 splicing reporters
How to cite: pHBS1398 [IBB-GFP-mCherry3E]-[BFP-P2A-TDP43 G368W] was a gift from Rajat Rohatgi (Addgene plasmid # 118811 ; http://n2t.net/addgene:118811 ; RRID:Addgene_118811)
